>Addgene plasmid #217690 | HA-MBP-TEVpCS-ADGRE2 CTF-FLAG | addgene full sequence | sequence record 430280 | Addgene NGS Result
GCTGGCCAGACATGATAAGATACATTGATGAGTTTGGACAAACCACAACTAGAATGCAGTGAAAAAAATG
CTTTATTTGTGAAATTTGTGATGCTATTGCTTTATTTGTAACCATTATAAGCTGCAATAAACAAGTTAAC
AACAACAATTGCATTCATTTTATGTTTCAGGTTCAGGGGGAGGTGTGGGAGGTTTTTTAAAGCAAGTAAA
ACCTCTACAAATGTGGTATGGAATTAATTCTAAAATACAGCATAGCAAAACTTTAACCTCCAAATCAAGC
CTCTACTTGAATCCTTTTCTGAGGGATGAATAAGGCATAGGCATCAGGGGCTGTTGCCAATGTGCATTAG
CTGTTTGCAGCCTCACCTTCTTTCATGGAGTTTAAGATATAGTGTATTTTCCCAAGGTTTGAACTAGCTC
TTCATTTCTTTATGTTTTAAATGCACTGACCTCCCACATTCCCTTTTTAGTAAAATATTCAGAAATAATT
TAAATACATCATTGCAATGAAAATAAATGTTTTTTATTAGGCAGAATCCAGATGCTCAAGGCCCTTCATA
ATATCCCCCAGTTTAGTAGTTGGACTTAGGGAACAAAGGAACCTTTAATAGAAATTGGACAGCAAGAAAG
CGAGCTTCTAGCTTATCCTCAGTCCTGCTCCTCTGCCACAAAGTGCACGCAGTTGCCGGCCGGGTCGCGC
AGGGCGAACTCCCGCCCCCACGGCTGCTCGCCGATCTCGGTCATGGCCGGCCCGGAGGCGTCCCGGAAGT
TCGTGGACACGACCTCCGACCACTCGGCGTACAGCTCGTCCAGGCCGCGCACCCACACCCAGGCCAGGGT
GTTGTCCGGCACCACCTGGTCCTGGACCGCGCTGATGAACAGGGTCACGTCGTCCCGGACCACACCGGCG
AAGTCGTCCTCCACGAAGTCCCGGGAGAACCCGAGCCGGTCGGTCCAGAACTCGACCGCTCCGGCGACGT
CGCGCGCGGTGAGCACCGGAACGGCACTGGTCAACTTGGCCATGATGGCTCCTCCTGTCAGGAGAGGAAA
GAGAAGAAGGTTAGTACAATTGCTATAGTGAGTTGTATTATACTATGCAGATATACTATGCCAATGATTA
ATTGTCAAACTAGGGCTGCAGGGTTCATAGTGCCACTTTTCCTGCACTGCCCCATCTCCTGCCCACCCTT
TCCCAGGCATAGACAGTCAGTGACTTACCAAACTCACAGGAGGGAGAAGGCAGAAGCTTGAGACAGACCC
GCGGGACCGCCGAACTGCGAGGGGACGTGGCTAGGGCGGCTTCTTTTATGGTGCGCCGGCCCTCGGAGGC
AGGGCGCTCGGGGAGGCCTAGCGGCCAATCTGCGGTGGCAGGAGGCGGGGCCGAAGGCCGTGCCTGACCA
ATCCGGAGCACATAGGAGTCTCAGCCCCCCGCCCCAAAGCAAGGGGAAGTCACGCGCCTGTAGCGCCAGC
GTGTTGTGAAATGGGGGCTTGGGGGGGTTGGGGCCCTGACTAGTCAAAACAAACTCCCATTGACGTCAAT
GGGGTGGAGACTTGGAAATCCCCGTGAGTCAAACCGCTATCCACGCCCATTGATGTACTGCCAAAACCGC
ATCATCATGGTAATAGCGATGACTAATACGTAGATGTACTGCCAAGTAGGAAAGTCCCATAAGGTCATGT
ACTGGGCATAATGCCAGGCGGGCCATTTACCGTCATTGACGTCAATAGGGGGCGTACTTGGCATATGATA
CACTTGATGTACTGCCAAGTGGGCAGTTTACCGTAAATACTCCACCCATTGACGTCAATGGAAAGTCCCT
ATTGGCGTTACTATGGGAACATACGTCATTATTGACGTCAATGGGCGGGGGTCGTTGGGCGGTCAGCCAG
GCGGGCCATTTACCGTAAGTTATGTAACGCCTGCAGGTTAATTAAGAACATGTGAGCAAAAGGCCAGCAA
AAGGCCAGGAACCGTAAAAAGGCCGCGTTGCTGGCGTTTTTCCATAGGCTCCGCCCCCCTGACGAGCATC
ACAAAAATCGACGCTCAAGTCAGAGGTGGCGAAACCCGACAGGACTATAAAGATACCAGGCGTTTCCCCC
TGGAAGCTCCCTCGTGCGCTCTCCTGTTCCGACCCTGCCGCTTACCGGATACCTGTCCGCCTTTCTCCCT
TCGGGAAGCGTGGCGCTTTCTCATAGCTCACGCTGTAGGTATCTCAGTTCGGTGTAGGTCGTTCGCTCCA
AGCTGGGCTGTGTGCACGAACCCCCCGTTCAGCCCGACCGCTGCGCCTTATCCGGTAACTATCGTCTTGA
GTCCAACCCGGTAAGACACGACTTATCGCCACTGGCAGCAGCCACTGGTAACAGGATTAGCAGAGCGAGG
TATGTAGGCGGTGCTACAGAGTTCTTGAAGTGGTGGCCTAACTACGGCTACACTAGAAGAACAGTATTTG
GTATCTGCGCTCTGCTGAAGCCAGTTACCTTCGGAAAAAGAGTTGGTAGCTCTTGATCCGGCAAACAAAC
CACCGCTGGTAGCGGTGGTTTTTTTGTTTGCAAGCAGCAGATTACGCGCAGAAAAAAAGGATCTCAAGAA
GATCCTTTGATCTTTTCTACGGGGTCTGACGCTCAGTGGAACGAAAACTCACGTTAAGGGATTTTGGTCA
TGGCTAGTTAATTAACATTTAAATCAGCGGCCGCAATAAAATATCTTTATTTTCATTACATCTGTGTGTT
GGTTTTTTGTGTGAATCGTAACTAACATACGCTCTCCATCAAAACAAAACGAAACAAAACAAACTAGCAA
AATAGGCTGTCCCCAGTGCAAGTGCAGGTGCCAGAACATTTCTCTATCGAAGGATCTGCGATCGCTCCGG
TGCCCGTCAGTGGGCAGAGCGCACATCGCCCACAGTCCCCGAGAAGTTGGGGGGAGGGGTCGGCAATTGA
ACGGGTGCCTAGAGAAGGTGGCGCGGGGTAAACTGGGAAAGTGATGTCGTGTACTGGCTCCGCCTTTTTC
CCGAGGGTGGGGGAGAACCGTATATAAGTGCAGTAGTCGCCGTGAACGTTCTTTTTCGCAACGGGTTTGC
CGCCAGAACACAGCTGAAGCTTCGAGGGGCTCGCATCTCTCCTTCACGCGCCCGCCGCCCTACCTGAGGC
CGCCATCCACGCCGGTTGAGTCGCGTTCTGCCGCCTCCCGCCTGTGGTGCCTCCTGAACTGCGTCCGCCG
TCTAGGTAAGTTTAAAGCTCAGGTCGAGACCGGGCCTTTGTCCGGCGCTCCCTTGGAGCCTACCTAGACT
CAGCCGGCTCTCCACGCTTTGCCTGACCCTGCTTGCTCAACTCTACGTCTTTGTTTCGTTTTCTGTTCTG
CGCCGTTACAGATCCAAGCTGTGACCGGCGCCTACCTGAGATCACCGGCGAAGGAGGGCCACCATGTACA
GGATGCAACTCCTGTCTTGCATTGCACTAAGTCTTGCACTTGTCACGAATTCGTACCCATACGATGTTCC
AGATTACGCTGGATCCAAAATTGAAGAAGGCAAACTGGTGATTTGGATTAACGGCGATAAAGGCTATAAC
GGCCTGGCGGAAGTGGGCAAAAAATTTGAAAAAGATACCGGCATTAAAGTGACCGTGGAACATCCGGATA
AACTGGAAGAAAAATTTCCGCAGGTGGCGGCGACCGGCGATGGCCCGGATATTATTTTTTGGGCGCATGA
TCGCTTTGGCGGCTATGCGCAGAGCGGCCTGCTGGCGGAAATTACCCCGGATAAAGCGTTTCAGGATAAA
CTGTATCCGTTTACCTGGGATGCGGTGCGCTATAACGGCAAACTGATTGCGTATCCGATTGCGGTGGAAG
CGCTGAGCCTGATTTATAACAAAGATCTGCTGCCGAACCCGCCGAAAACCTGGGAAGAAATTCCGGCGCT
GGATAAAGAACTGAAAGCGAAAGGCAAAAGCGCGCTGATGTTTAACCTGCAGGAACCGTATTTTACCTGG
CCGCTGATTGCGGCGGATGGCGGCTATGCGTTTAAATATGAAAACGGCAAATATGATATTAAAGATGTGG
GCGTGGATAACGCGGGCGCGAAAGCGGGCCTGACCTTTCTGGTGGATCTGATTAAAAACAAACATATGAA
CGCGGATACCGATTATAGCATTGCGGAAGCGGCGTTTAACAAAGGCGAAACCGCGATGACCATTAACGGC
CCGTGGGCGTGGAGCAACATTGATACCAGCAAAGTGAACTATGGCGTGACCGTGCTGCCGACCTTTAAAG
GCCAGCCGAGCAAACCGTTTGTGGGCGTGCTGAGCGCGGGCATTAACGCGGCGAGCCCGAACAAAGAACT
GGCGAAAGAATTTCTGGAAAACTATCTGCTGACCGATGAAGGCCTGGAAGCGGTGAACAAAGATAAACCG
CTGGGCGCGGTGGCGCTGAAAAGCTATGAAGAAGAACTGGCGAAAGATCCGCGCATTGCGGCGACCATGG
AAAACGCGCAGAAAGGCGAAATTATGCCGAACATTCCGCAGATGAGCGCGTTTTGGTATGCGGTGCGCAC
CGCGGTGATTAACGCGGCGAGCGGCCGCCAGACCGTGGATGAAGCGCTGAAAGATGCGCAGACCAACGAG
AACCTTTACTTCCAAAGCAGCTTTGCCGTCCTCATGGCCCACTACGATGTGCAGGAGGAGGATCCCGTGC
TGACTGTCATCACCTACATGGGGCTGAGCGTCTCTCTGCTGTGCCTCCTCCTGGCGGCCCTCACTTTTCT
CCTGTGTAAAGCCATCCAGAACACCAGCACCTCACTGCATCTGCAGCTCTCGCTCTGCCTCTTCCTGGCC
CACCTCCTCTTCCTCGTGGCAATTGATCAAACCGGACACAAGGTGCTGTGCTCCATCATCGCCGGTACCT
TGCACTATCTCTACCTGGCCACCTTGACCTGGATGCTGCTGGAGGCCCTGTACCTCTTCCTCACTGCACG
GAACCTGACGGTGGTCAACTACTCAAGCATCAACAGATTCATGAAGAAGCTCATGTTCCCTGTGGGCTAC
GGAGTCCCAGCTGTGACAGTGGCCATTTCTGCAGCCTCCAGGCCTCACCTTTATGGAACACCTTCCCGCT
GCTGGCTCCAACCAGAAAAGGGATTTATATGGGGCTTCCTTGGACCTGTCTGCGCCATCTTCTCTGTGAA
TTTAGTTCTCTTTCTGGTGACTCTCTGGATTTTGAAAAACAGACTCTCCTCCCTCAATAGTGAAGTGTCC
ACCCTCCGGAACACAAGGATGCTGGCATTTAAAGCGACAGCTCAGCTGTTCATCCTGGGCTGCACGTGGT
GTCTGGGCATCTTGCAGGTGGGTCCGGCTGCCCGGGTCATGGCCTACCTCTTCACCATCATCAACAGCCT
GCAGGGTGTCTTCATCTTCCTGGTGTACTGCCTCCTCAGCCAGCAGGTCCGGGAGCAATATGGGAAATGG
TCCAAAGGGATCAGGAAATTGAAAACTGAGTCTGAGATGCACACACTCTCCAGCAGTGCTAAGGCTGACA
CCTCCAAACCCAGCACGGTTAACGGTTCTGACTACAAAGACGATGACGACAAGTGAAGATCTGACAAAAC
TCACACATGCCCACCGTGCCCAGCACCTGAACTCCTGGGGGGACCGTCAGTCTTCCTCTTCCCCCCAAAA
CCCAAGGACACCCTCATGATCTCCCGGACCCCTGAGGTCACATGCGTGGTGGTGGACGTGAGCCACGAAG
ACCCTGAGGTCAAGTTCAACTGGTACGTGGACGGCGTGGAGGTGCATAATGCCAAGACAAAGCCGCGGGA
GGAGCAGTACAACAGCACGTACCGTGTGGTCAGCGTCCTCACCGTCCTGCACCAGGACTGGCTGAATGGC
AAGGAGTACAAGTGCAAGGTCTCCAACAAAGCCCTCCCAGCCCCCATCGAGAAAACCATCTCCAAAGCCA
AAGGGCAGCCCCGAGAACCACAGGTGTACACCCTGCCCCCATCCCGGGAGGAGATGACCAAGAACCAGGT
CAGCCTGACCTGCCTGGTCAAAGGCTTCTATCCCAGCGACATCGCCGTGGAGTGGGAGAGCAATGGGCAG
CCGGAGAACAACTACAAGACCACGCCTCCCGTGCTGGACTCCGACGGCTCCTTCTTCCTCTACAGCAAGC
TCACCGTGGACAAGAGCAGGTGGCAGCAGGGGAACGTCTTCTCATGCTCCGTGATGCACGAGGCTCTGCA
CAACCACTACACGCAGAAGAGCCTCTCCCTGTCTCCGGGTAAATGAGTGCTA
Features (pLannotate 1.2.2; 17 found; start..end, strand, type, name):
     16..137     -  polyA_signal   SV40 poly(A) signal: SV40 polyadenylation signal
    160..231     -  CDS            large T antigen (fragment): large T antigen from SV40 (simian virus 40)
    241..635     -  polyA_signal   β-globin poly(A): human β-globin polyadenylation signal
    652..1023    -  CDS            ble: BLE_STRHI - Experimental evidence at protein level: Swiss-Prot protein existence level 1. Binding protein with a strong affinity to the bleomycin family of antibiotics. From Streptoalloteichus hindustanus.
   1085..1128    -  promoter       EM7 promoter (fragment): synthetic bacterial promoter&nbsp
   1515..1614    -  promoter       CMV promoter (fragment): human cytomegalovirus (CMV) immediate early promoter
   1616..1919    -  enhancer       CMV enhancer: human cytomegalovirus immediate early enhancer
   1999..2587    -  rep_origin     ori: high-copy-number ColE1/pMB1/pBR322/pUC origin of replication
   2695..2743    +  polyA_signal   poly(A) signal: synthetic polyadenylation signal
   2754..2845    +  misc_feature   pause site: RNA polymerase II transcriptional pause signal from the human α2 globin gene
   2882..3093    +  promoter       EF-1α core promoter: core promoter for human elongation factor EF-1α
   3106..3374    +  LTR            5' LTR (truncated): truncated 5' long terminal repeat (LTR) from human T-cell leukemia virus (HTLV) type 1
   3424..3483    +  sig_peptide    IL-2 signal sequence: human interleukin-2 signal sequence
   3484..3510    +  CDS            3xHA (fragment): three tandem HA epitope tags
   3514..4614    +  CDS            malE (fragment): MALE_ECO57 - Experimental evidence at protein level: Swiss-Prot protein existence level 1. Part of the ABC transporter complex MalEFGK involved in maltose/maltodextrin import. Binds maltose and higher maltodextrins. From Escherichia coli O157:H7.
   4636..5553    +  CDS            ADGRE2 (fragment): AGRE2_HUMAN - Also known as EMR2. Experimental evidence at protein level: Swiss-Prot protein existence level 1. Cell surface receptor that binds to the chondroitin sulfate moiety of glycosaminoglycan chains and promotes cell attachment. Promotes granulocyte chemotaxis, degranulation and adhesion. In macrophages, promotes the release of inflammatory cytokines, including IL8 and TNF. Signals probably through G-proteins. Is a regulator of mast cell degranulation (PubMed:26841242). From Homo sapiens (Human).
   5593..6273    +  CDS            IGHG1 (fragment): IGHG1_HUMAN - Experimental evidence at protein level: Swiss-Prot protein existence level 1. Constant region of immunoglobulin heavy chains. Immunoglobulins, also known as antibodies, are membrane-bound or secreted glycoproteins produced by B lymphocytes. In the recognition phase of humoral immunity, the membrane-bound immunoglobulins serve as receptors which, upon binding of a specific antigen, trigger the clonal expansion and differentiation of B lymphocytes into immunoglobulins- secreting plasma cells. Secreted immunoglobulins mediate the effector phase of humoral immunity, which results in
