[The description below was written by a language model from this plasmid's Addgene catalogue record and pLannotate feature annotations shown in this document.]
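Description:
HA-MBP-TEVpCS-ADGRE2 CTF-FLAG is a 6.3 kb mammalian expression plasmid built on the pFuse-hIgG1-Fc2 backbone. It is propagated in E. coli from a high-copy ColE1/pUC-type origin. Selection uses the ble gene from Streptoalloteichus hindustanus, which confers resistance to Zeocin/bleomycin-family antibiotics. This marker sits behind a bacterial EM7 promoter and CMV enhancer/promoter elements and is followed by a β-globin polyadenylation signal, so in principle it can be expressed in both bacteria and mammalian cells.

The payload is driven by a composite promoter made of the human EF-1α core promoter joined to a truncated HTLV-1 5' LTR segment. A synthetic poly(A) signal and a transcriptional pause site lie upstream and insulate the cassette from read-through transcription. The open reading frame begins with the human IL-2 signal sequence, which directs the protein into the secretory pathway. An HA epitope, E. coli maltose-binding protein (MBP) and, according to the construct name, a TEV protease cleavage site follow. Next comes the C-terminal fragment of human ADGRE2 (EMR2) with residues 1–517 deleted, leaving the transmembrane region. The catalogue lists a C-terminal FLAG tag, which the feature table does not annotate.

The IgG1 Fc segment of the backbone is still annotated downstream of the insert. The record does not say whether it is translated, although a stop codon after FLAG would exclude it.

The stated purpose is mammalian expression of adhesion GPCR transmembrane domains. The design suggests that TEV cleavage removes the MBP cap to expose the receptor's new N-terminus, consistent with the associated study of tethered agonist signaling. The tags would allow detection of the protein.
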