Addgene plasmid #217690: HA-MBP-TEVpCS-ADGRE2 CTF-FLAG
Purpose: Mammalian expression of Adhesion G Protein-Coupled Receptor transmembrane domains
Depositing lab: Stephen Blacklow. Publication: Heterogeneity of tethered agonist signaling in adhesion G protein-coupled receptors. Dates AN, Jones DTD, Smith JS, Skiba MA, Rich MF, Burruss MM, Kruse AC, Blacklow SC. Cell Chem Biol. 2024 Aug 15;31(8):1542-1553.e4. doi: 10.1016/j.chembiol.2024.03.004. Epub 2024 Apr 11. PubMed 38608683.
Backbone
  Vector backbone: pFuse-hIgG1-Fc2
  Backbone manufacturer: Invitrogen
  Vector type: Mammalian Expression
Growth in bacteria
  Bacterial resistance: Bleocin (Zeocin), 50 μg/mL
  Growth temperature: 37°C
  Growth strain: DH5alpha
  Copy number: High Copy
Gene/Insert
  Gene/Insert name: ADGRE2 (alt name: EMR2)
  Species: H. sapiens (human)
  Mutation: Deletion of residues 1-517
  Entrez Gene: ADGRE2 (a.k.a. CD312, CD97, EMR2, VBU)
  Tag / fusion protein: HA (N terminal on insert); FLAG (C terminal on insert)
  Cloning method: Gibson Cloning
Terms and licenses: Academic/Nonprofit Terms; Industry Terms: Not Available to Industry
Depositor comments: Please visit https://www.biorxiv.org/content/10.1101/2022.07.14.500097v2 for bioRxiv preprint.
How to cite: HA-MBP-TEVpCS-ADGRE2 CTF-FLAG was a gift from Stephen Blacklow (Addgene plasmid # 217690 ; http://n2t.net/addgene:217690 ; RRID:Addgene_217690)
