>Addgene plasmid #217690 | HA-MBP-TEVpCS-ADGRE2 CTF-FLAG | depositor partial sequence | sequence record 424438 | MBP-CTF Insert
ATGTACAGGATGCAACTCCTGTCTTGCATTGCACTAAGTCTTGCACTTGTCACGAATTCGTACCCATACG
ATGTTCCAGATTACGCTGGATCCAAAATTGAAGAAGGCAAACTGGTGATTTGGATTAACGGCGATAAAGG
CTATAACGGCCTGGCGGAAGTGGGCAAAAAATTTGAAAAAGATACCGGCATTAAAGTGACCGTGGAACAT
CCGGATAAACTGGAAGAAAAATTTCCGCAGGTGGCGGCGACCGGCGATGGCCCGGATATTATTTTTTGGG
CGCATGATCGCTTTGGCGGCTATGCGCAGAGCGGCCTGCTGGCGGAAATTACCCCGGATAAAGCGTTTCA
GGATAAACTGTATCCGTTTACCTGGGATGCGGTGCGCTATAACGGCAAACTGATTGCGTATCCGATTGCG
GTGGAAGCGCTGAGCCTGATTTATAACAAAGATCTGCTGCCGAACCCGCCGAAAACCTGGGAAGAAATTC
CGGCGCTGGATAAAGAACTGAAAGCGAAAGGCAAAAGCGCGCTGATGTTTAACCTGCAGGAACCGTATTT
TACCTGGCCGCTGATTGCGGCGGATGGCGGCTATGCGTTTAAATATGAAAACGGCAAATATGATATTAAA
GATGTGGGCGTGGATAACGCGGGCGCGAAAGCGGGCCTGACCTTTCTGGTGGATCTGATTAAAAACAAAC
ATATGAACGCGGATACCGATTATAGCATTGCGGAAGCGGCGTTTAACAAAGGCGAAACCGCGATGACCAT
TAACGGCCCGTGGGCGTGGAGCAACATTGATACCAGCAAAGTGAACTATGGCGTGACCGTGCTGCCGACC
TTTAAAGGCCAGCCGAGCAAACCGTTTGTGGGCGTGCTGAGCGCGGGCATTAACGCGGCGAGCCCGAACA
AAGAACTGGCGAAAGAATTTCTGGAAAACTATCTGCTGACCGATGAAGGCCTGGAAGCGGTGAACAAAGA
TAAACCGCTGGGCGCGGTGGCGCTGAAAAGCTATGAAGAAGAACTGGCGAAAGATCCGCGCATTGCGGCG
ACCATGGAAAACGCGCAGAAAGGCGAAATTATGCCGAACATTCCGCAGATGAGCGCGTTTTGGTATGCGG
TGCGCACCGCGGTGATTAACGCGGCGAGCGGCCGCCAGACCGTGGATGAAGCGCTGAAAGATGCGCAGAC
CAACGAGAACCTTTACTTCCAAAGCAGCTTTGCCGTCCTCATGGCCCACTACGATGTGCAGGAGGAGGAT
CCCGTGCTGACTGTCATCACCTACATGGGGCTGAGCGTCTCTCTGCTGTGCCTCCTCCTGGCGGCCCTCA
CTTTTCTCCTGTGTAAAGCCATCCAGAACACCAGCACCTCACTGCATCTGCAGCTCTCGCTCTGCCTCTT
CCTGGCCCACCTCCTCTTCCTCGTGGCAATTGATCAAACCGGACACAAGGTGCTGTGCTCCATCATCGCC
GGTACCTTGCACTATCTCTACCTGGCCACCTTGACCTGGATGCTGCTGGAGGCCCTGTACCTCTTCCTCA
CTGCACGGAACCTGACGGTGGTCAACTACTCAAGCATCAACAGATTCATGAAGAAGCTCATGTTCCCTGT
GGGCTACGGAGTCCCAGCTGTGACAGTGGCCATTTCTGCAGCCTCCAGGCCTCACCTTTATGGAACACCT
TCCCGCTGCTGGCTCCAACCAGAAAAGGGATTTATATGGGGCTTCCTTGGACCTGTCTGCGCCATCTTCT
CTGTGAATTTAGTTCTCTTTCTGGTGACTCTCTGGATTTTGAAAAACAGACTCTCCTCCCTCAATAGTGA
AGTGTCCACCCTCCGGAACACAAGGATGCTGGCATTTAAAGCGACAGCTCAGCTGTTCATCCTGGGCTGC
ACGTGGTGTCTGGGCATCTTGCAGGTGGGTCCGGCTGCCCGGGTCATGGCCTACCTCTTCACCATCATCA
ACAGCCTGCAGGGTGTCTTCATCTTCCTGGTGTACTGCCTCCTCAGCCAGCAGGTCCGGGAGCAATATGG
GAAATGGTCCAAAGGGATCAGGAAATTGAAAACTGAGTCTGAGATGCACACACTCTCCAGCAGTGCTAAG
GCTGACACCTCCAAACCCAGCACGGTTAACGGTTCTGACTACAAAGACGATGACGACAAGTGAAGATCTG
ACAAAACTCACACA
